>Addgene plasmid #53370 | pSQT1313 | depositor full sequence | sequence record 83236 | pSQT1313 sequence 2320 bps
GACGTCGCTAGCTGTACAAAAAAGCAGGCTTTAAAGGAACCAATTCAGTCGACTGGATCCGGTACCAAGG
TCGGGCAGGAAGAGGGCCTATTTCCCATGATTCCTTCATATTTGCATATACGATACAAGGCTGTTAGAGA
GATAATTAGAATTAATTTGACTGTAAACACAAAGATATTAGTACAAAATACGTGACGTAGAAAGTAATAA
TTTCTTGGGTAGTTTGCAGTTTTAAAATTATGTTTTAAAATGGACTATCATATGCTTACCGTAACTTGAA
AGTATTTCGATTTCTTGGCTTTATATATCTTGTGGAAAGGACGAAACACCGTTCACTGCCGTATAGGCAG
TGAGACGATTAATGCGTCTCAGTTTTAGAGCTAGAAATAGCAAGTTAAAATAAGGCTAGTCCGTTATCAA
CTTGAAAAAGTGGCACCGAGTCGGTGCGTTCACTGCCGTATAGGCAGTTTTTTTAAGCTTGGGCCGCTCG
AGGTACCTCTCTACATATGACATGTGAGCAAAAGGCCAGCAAAAGGCCAGGAACCGTAAAAAGGCCGCGT
TGCTGGCGTTTTTCCATAGGCTCCGCCCCCCTGACGAGCATCACAAAAATCGACGCTCAAGTCAGAGGTG
GCGAAACCCGACAGGACTATAAAGATACCAGGCGTTTCCCCCTGGAAGCTCCCTCGTGCGCTCTCCTGTT
CCGACCCTGCCGCTTACCGGATACCTGTCCGCCTTTCTCCCTTCGGGAAGCGTGGCGCTTTCTCATAGCT
CACGCTGTAGGTATCTCAGTTCGGTGTAGGTCGTTCGCTCCAAGCTGGGCTGTGTGCACGAACCCCCCGT
TCAGCCCGACCGCTGCGCCTTATCCGGTAACTATCGTCTTGAGTCCAACCCGGTAAGACACGACTTATCG
CCACTGGCAGCAGCCACTGGTAACAGGATTAGCAGAGCGAGGTATGTAGGCGGTGCTACAGAGTTCTTGA
AGTGGTGGCCTAACTACGGCTACACTAGAAGAACAGTATTTGGTATCTGCGCTCTGCTGAAGCCAGTTAC
CTTCGGAAAAAGAGTTGGTAGCTCTTGATCCGGCAAACAAACCACCGCTGGTAGCGGTGGTTTTTTTGTT
TGCAAGCAGCAGATTACGCGCAGAAAAAAAGGATCTCAAGAAGATCCTTTGATCTTTTCTACGGGGTCTG
ACGCTCAGTGGAACGAAAACTCACGTTAAGGGATTTTGGTCATGAGATTATCAAAAAGGATCTTCACCTA
GATCCTTTTAAATTAAAAATGAAGTTTTAAATCAATCTAAAGTATATATGAGTAAACTTGGTCTGACAGT
TACCAATGCTTAATCAGTGAGGCACCTATCTCAGCGATCTGTCTATTTCGTTCATCCATAGTTGCCTGAC
TCCCCGTCGTGTAGATAACTACGATACGGGAGGGCTTACCATCTGGCCCCAGTGCTGCAATGATACCGCG
AGACCCACGCTCACCGGCTCCAGATTTATCAGCAATAAACCAGCCAGCCGGAAGGGCCGAGCGCAGAAGT
GGTCCTGCAACTTTATCCGCCTCCATCCAGTCTATTAATTGTTGCCGGGAAGCTAGAGTAAGTAGTTCGC
CAGTTAATAGTTTGCGCAACGTTGTTGCCATTGCTACAGGCATCGTGGTGTCACGCTCGTCGTTTGGTAT
GGCTTCATTCAGCTCCGGTTCCCAACGATCAAGGCGAGTTACATGATCCCCCATGTTGTGCAAAAAAGCG
GTTAGCTCCTTCGGTCCTCCGATCGTTGTCAGAAGTAAGTTGGCCGCAGTGTTATCACTCATGGTTATGG
CAGCACTGCATAATTCTCTTACTGTCATGCCATCCGTAAGATGCTTTTCTGTGACTGGTGAGTACTCAAC
CAAGTCATTCTGAGAATAGTGTATGCGGCGACCGAGTTGCTCTTGCCCGGCGTCAATACGGGATAATACC
GCGCCACATAGCAGAACTTTAAAAGTGCTCATCATTGGAAAACGTTCTTCGGGGCGAAAACTCTCAAGGA
TCTTACCGCTGTTGAGATCCAGTTCGATGTAACCCACTCGTGCACCCAACTGATCTTCAGCATCTTTTAC
TTTCACCAGCGTTTCTGGGTGAGCAAAAACAGGAAGGCAAAATGCCGCAAAAAAGGGAATAAGGGCGACA
CGGAAATGTTGAATACTCATACTCTTCCTTTTTCAATATTATTGAAGCATTTATCAGGGTTATTGTCTCA
TGAGCGGATACATATTTGAATGTATTTAGAAAAATAAACAAATAGGGGTTCCGCGCACATTTCCCCGAAA
AGTGCCACCT
Features (pLannotate 1.2.2; 6 found; start..end, strand, type, name):
     13..30      +  protein_bind   attB1 (fragment): mutant version of attB; recombination site for the Gateway® BP reaction BP Clonase™
     82..322     +  promoter       U6 promoter: RNA polymerase III promoter for human U6 snRNA
    372..447     +  misc_RNA       gRNA scaffold: guide RNA scaffold for the Streptococcus pyogenes CRISPR/Cas9 system
    571..1159    -  rep_origin     ori: high-copy-number ColE1/pMB1/pBR322/pUC origin of replication
   1330..2190    -  CDS            AmpR: β-lactamase; bla; confers resistance to ampicillin, carbenicillin, and related antibiotics
   2191..2295    -  promoter       AmpR promoter: bla
