[The description below was written by a language model from this plasmid's Addgene catalogue record and pLannotate feature annotations shown in this document.]
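Description:
pSQT1313 is a compact (about 2.3 kb) mammalian CRISPR guide RNA expression plasmid derived from the MLM3636 gRNA backbone and catalogued as a multiplex gRNA expression vector. It is maintained in E. coli through a high-copy ColE1/pUC-type origin of replication and selected with ampicillin via a β-lactamase (AmpR) gene driven by its native bla promoter. There is no mammalian selection marker or reporter among the annotated features, so the plasmid is suited to transient delivery into cultured cells rather than to stable selection.

The functional cassette consists of the human U6 promoter, an RNA polymerase III promoter commonly used to drive short, defined transcripts, followed after a short unannotated gap by the Streptococcus pyogenes Cas9 guide RNA scaffold. The record lists no insert, consistent with an empty cloning vector into which user-designed targeting sequences are placed between the promoter and the scaffold. The exact cloning method and the design that allows more than one guide to be produced from the single annotated U6 cassette are not stated in the record, and the feature table shows only one scaffold. A short fragment of a Gateway attB1 site lies upstream of the promoter and appears to be a backbone remnant rather than a working recombination site.

The associated publication concerns dimeric RNA-guided FokI nucleases, which need two guides to direct paired binding at adjacent half-sites. This fits the stated purpose of expressing multiple gRNAs from one plasmid. The nuclease itself is not encoded here and must be supplied from a separate construct.
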