Addgene plasmid #53370: pSQT1313
Purpose: multiplex gRNA expression plasmid
Depositing lab: Keith Joung. Depositing organization: Massachusetts General Hospital. Publication: Dimeric CRISPR RNA-guided FokI nucleases for highly specific genome editing. Tsai SQ, Wyvekens N, Khayter C, Foden JA, Thapar V, Reyon D, Goodwin MJ, Aryee MJ, Joung JK. Nat Biotechnol. 2014 Apr 25. doi: 10.1038/nbt.2908. PubMed 24770325.
Backbone
  Vector backbone: MLM3636
  Backbone manufacturer: Joung lab (Addgene plasmid # 43860)
  Vector type: Mammalian Expression, CRISPR
Growth in bacteria
  Bacterial resistance: Ampicillin, 100 μg/mL
  Growth temperature: 37°C
  Growth strain: XL1 Blue
  Copy number: High Copy
Gene/Insert
  Gene/Insert name: None
  Promoter: U6
  Cloning method: Unknown
  Sequencing primers: 5′ OS280 (5’-CAGGGTTATTGTCTCATGAGCGG-3’)
Terms and licenses: Academic/Nonprofit Terms; Industry Terms: Not Available to Industry
How to cite: pSQT1313 was a gift from Keith Joung (Addgene plasmid # 53370 ; http://n2t.net/addgene:53370 ; RRID:Addgene_53370)
