>Addgene plasmid #53370 | pSQT1313 | addgene partial sequence | sequence record 85246 | pBR322ori-F 5'-GGGAAACGCCTGGTATCTTT-3'
CTCTGACTTGAGCGTCGATTTTTGTGATGCTCGTCAGGGGGGCGGAGCCTATGGAAAAACGCCAGCAACG
CGGCCTTTTTACGGTTCCTGGCCTTTTGCTGGCCTTTTGCTCACATGTCATATGTAGAGAGGTACCTCGA
GCGGCCCAAGCTTAAAAAAACTGCCTATACGGCAGTGAACGCACCGACTCGGTGCCACTTTTTCAAGTTG
ATAACGGACTAGCCTTATTTTAACTTGCTATTTCTAGCTCTAAAACTGAGACGCATTAATCGTCTCACTG
CCTATACGGCAGTGAACGGTGTTTCGTCCTTTCCACAAGATATATAAAGCCAAGAAATCGAAATACTTTC
AAGTTACGGTAAGCATATGATAGTCCATTTTAAAACATAATTTTAAAACTGCAAACTACCCAAGAAATTA
TTACTTTCTACGTCACGTATTTTGTACTAATATCTTTGTGTTTACAGTCAAATTAATTCTAATTATCTCT
CTAACAGCCTTGTATCGTATATGCAAATATGAAGGAATCATGGGAAATAGGCCCTCTTCCTGCCCGACCT
TGGTACCGGATCCAGTCGACTGAATTGGTTCCTTTAAAGCCTGCTTTTTTGTACAGCTAGCGACGTCAGG
TGGCACTTTTCGGGGAAATGTGCGCGGAACCCCTATTTGTTTATTTTTCTAAATACATTCAAATATGTAT
CCGCTCATGAGACAATAACCCTGATAAATGCTTCAATAATATTGAAA
